>Addgene plasmid #42491 | TNKS2A | depositor partial sequence | sequence record 57323 | TNKS2A sequence 751 bps
CATATGCACCATCATCATCATCATTCTTCTGGTGTAGATCTGGGTACCGAGAACCTGTACTTCCAA
[654 nt withheld, positions 67-720]
GGTTGACAGTAAAGGTGGATACGGATCCGAA
