>Addgene plasmid #42491 | TNKS2A | addgene partial sequence | sequence record 59404 | T7 5'-TAATACGACTCACTATAGGG-3'
ATTCCCCTCTAGAAATAATTTTGTTTAACTTTAAGAAGGAGATATACATATGCACCATCATCATCATCAT
TCTTCTGGTGTAGATCTGGGTACCGAGAACCTGTACTTCCAA
[654 nt withheld, positions 113-766]
GGTTGACAGTAAAGGTGGATACGGATCCGAATTCGAGCTCCGTCGACAAGCTTGCGGCCGCACTCGAGCA
CCACCACCACCACCACTGAGATCCGGCTGCTAACAAAGCCCGAAAGGAAGCTGAGTTGGCTGCTGCCACC
GCTGAGCAATAACTAGC
