[The description below was written by a language model from this plasmid's Addgene catalogue record.]
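Description:
TNKS2A is a bacterial expression plasmid built on the pNIC28-Bsa4 backbone from the Structural Genomics Consortium, made to produce a fragment of human tankyrase 2 (TNKS2) for structure determination. It is propagated in E. coli as a high-copy plasmid under kanamycin selection. The record does not list the origin of replication or give a feature table, so the detailed layout of the backbone cannot be confirmed from the information provided.

The insert is a human TNKS2 fragment of about 751 bp, introduced by ligation-independent cloning. The purpose statement warns that it may not be the full open reading frame, and the short insert fits a domain-level construct designed for crystallography rather than the whole protein. Which residues or domain it covers is not stated. The mutation field only points to the depositor comments, which do not describe any specific changes. The insert carries an N-terminal His6 tag followed by a TEV protease site, which allows immobilised-metal affinity purification and then removal of the tag to give near-native protein.

The promoter is not named, but the listed T7 and T7-terminator sequencing primers and the recommended DE3 lysogen expression host suggest T7 RNA polymerase-driven expression. That host also carries a rare-codon tRNA plasmid, which helps translation of human coding sequences in E. coli. The alternative insert names link the construct to a deposited Protein Data Bank structure, consistent with its use for producing recombinant TNKS2 protein for crystallographic and related biochemical work.
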