Addgene plasmid #42491: TNKS2A
Purpose: Bacterial expression for structure determination; may not be full ORF
Depositing lab: Nicola Burgess-Brown. Depositing organization: University of Oxford.
Backbone
  Vector backbone: pNIC28-Bsa4
  Backbone manufacturer: SGC
  Vector type: Bacterial Expression
Growth in bacteria
  Bacterial resistance: Kanamycin, 50 μg/mL
  Growth temperature: 37°C
  Growth strain: Mach1 ;
  Copy number: High Copy
Gene/Insert
  Gene/Insert name: TNKS2A (alt names: TNKS2A; gi|13376842; PDB:3P0N)
  Species: H. sapiens (human)
  Insert size (bp): 751
  Mutation: See Comments
  Tag / fusion protein: His6-TEV (N terminal on insert)
  Cloning method: Ligation Independent Cloning
  Sequencing primers: 5′ T7; 3′ T7-term
Terms and licenses: Academic/Nonprofit Terms; Industry Terms: Not Available to Industry
Depositor comments: http://www.thesgc.org/structures/3P0N/ Use BL21(DE3)-R3-pRARE2 strain for expression.
How to cite: TNKS2A was a gift from Nicola Burgess-Brown (Addgene plasmid # 42491 ; http://n2t.net/addgene:42491 ; RRID:Addgene_42491)
